>Addgene plasmid #114954 | MEE39 N5_pECIA2 | addgene full sequence | sequence record 296632 | Addgene NGS Result
GTAAAACGACGGCCAGTGAATTAATTCGTTGCAGGACAGGATGTGGTGCCCGATGTGACTAGCTCTTTGC
TGCAGGCCGTCCTATCCTCTGGTTCCGATAAGAGACCCAGAACTCCGGCCCCCCACCGCCCACCGCCACC
CCCATACATATGTGGTACGCAAGTAAGAGTGCCTGCGCATGCCCCATGTGCCCCACCAAGAGCTTTGCAT
CCCATACAAGTCCCCAAAGTGGAGAACCGAACCAATTCTTCGCGGGCAGAACAAAAGCTTCTGCACACGT
CTCCACTCGAATTTGGAGCCGGCCGGCGTGTGCAAAAGAGGTGAATCGAACGAAAGACCCGTGTGTAAAG
CCGCGTTTCCAAAATGTATAAAACCGAGAGCATCTGGCCAATGTGCATCAGTTGTGGTCAGCAGCAAAAT
CAAGTGAATCATCTCAGTGCAACTAAAGGGGGGATCCGATCTCAATATGAAGTTATGCATATTACTGGCC
GTCGTGGCCTTTGTTGGCCTCTCGCTCGGGCAAGAAGGTTTTATCAGTTTAGATTGTGGCTTACCTCTAA
ATGAGCCACCTTACATAGAATCGGAAACCGGAATACAGTTCTCATCAGACGAGAATTTCATCCAAAGTGG
AAAGACCGGTAGAATCCCGAAAAATCTTGAATCGGAAAATTTAAAACAGTATGCAACCCTACGATACTTT
CCAGATGGAATACGAAACTGCTATGATCTAAGGGTGGAAGAAGGGAGGAACTACCTTATTAGAGCTACAT
TTTTCTATGGAAATTTTGACGGGCTTAATGTTAGCCCTGAATTCGATATGCATATCGGTCCTAATAAGTG
GACAACAATAGATTTGCAAATAGTGCCAGATGGTACAGTGAAGGAGATCATTCACATTCCAAGATCAAAC
TCTTTGCAAATTTGTCTTGTTAAGACAGGGGCAACTATACCAATGATATCAGCTTTGGAATTACGACCTT
TGGCGAATGATACTTACATCGCTAAATCTGGTTCCTTGAAATATTATTTTCGCATGTATCTTAGCAATGC
CACCGTTCTTCTTCGGTACCCGAAAGATGTTTATGATCGTTCGTGGGTTCCATATATTCAACCCGAATGG
AATCAAATTTCAACAACTTCAAATGTGTCCAATAAAAATCACTATGATCCACCACAAGTTGCTCTTAAGA
TGGCCGCAACGCCTACAAATCTTGATGCAGCACTGACAATGGTTTGGCGTTTGGAGAATCCTGATGATCA
AATCTACTTGTACATGCACTTCTCGGAGATCCAAGTCCTAAAAGCCAATGACACTAGAGAATTCGACATT
ATATTGAATGGAGAAACAATTAACACTAGAGGTGTTACTCCTAAATATCTTGAAATAATGACCTGGCTTA
CAACAAATCCTAGGCAATGCAACGGAGGTATCTGCCGAATGCAGTTAACAAAAACCCAAAAATCGACACT
TCCACCTCTACTTAATGCTTTTGAAGTTTACTCAGTTCTCCAGCTTCCACAATCTCAGACAAATGAAATT
GAAGTGGTTGCTATCAAAAACATTAGAACTACTTATGGACTGAGTAGAATCAGTTGGCAAGGAGATCCAT
GCGTACCGAAACAATTCTTGTGGGATGGATTGAATTGTAACATCACAGATATATCTGCACCACCAAGAAT
AATTTCTTTAAATTTATCATCGAGTGGCTTGAGTGGGACTATAGTGTCTAACTTTCAGAATCTGGCGCAT
CTAGAAAGTTTGGATTTGTCAAATAACAGTTTGAGTGGAATAGTGCCCGAGTTTCTAGCCACTATGAAAT
CATTGTTGGTCATAAACTTGAGCGGGAATAAACTTAGTGGTGCAATTCCTCAAGCTCTTCGCGATAGAGA
AAGGGAGGGGCTAAAGTTAAATGTTCTTGGAAACAAAGAGCTTTGTCTATCTAGTACATGCATAGATAAG
CCAAAGAAAAAACTGGAGGTGCTGTTCCAGGGACCAGGGAGCGACAAAACTCACACATGCCCACCGTGCC
CAGCACCTGAACTCCTGGGGGGACCGTCAGTCTTCCTCTTCCCCCCAAAACCCAAGGACACCCTCATGAT
CTCCCGGACCCCTGAGGTCACATGCGTGGTGGTGGACGTGAGCCACGAAGACCCTGAGGTCAAGTTCAAC
TGGTACGTGGACGGCGTGGAGGTGCATAATGCCAAGACAAAGCCGCGGGAGGAGCAGTACAACAGCACGT
ACCGTGTGGTCAGCGTCCTCACCGTCCTGCACCAGGACTGGCTGAATGGCAAGGAGTACAAGTGCAAGGT
CTCCAACAAAGCCCTCCCAGCCCCCATCGAGAAAACCATCTCCAAAGCCAAAGGGCAGCCCCGAGAACCA
CAGGTGTACACCCTGCCCCCATCCCGGGAGGAGATGACCAAGAACCAGGTCAGCCTGACCTGCCTGGTCA
AAGGCTTCTATCCCAGCGACATCGCCGTGGAGTGGGAGAGCAATGGGCAGCCGGAGAACAACTACAAGAC
CACGCCTCCCGTGCTGGACTCCGACGGCTCCTTCTTCCTCTACAGCAAGCTCACCGTGGACAAGAGCAGG
TGGCAGCAGGGGAACGTCTTCTCATGCTCCGTGATGCATGAGGGTCTGCACAACCACTACACGCAGAAGA
GCCTCTCCCTGTCTCCGGGTAAATCTAGAGGGCCCTTCGAAGGTAAGCCTATCCCTAACCCTCTCCTCGG
TCTCGATTCTACGCGTACCGGTCATCATCACCATCACCATTGAGTTTAAACCCGCTGATCAGCCTCGACT
GTGCCTTCTAAGGCCTGAGCTCGCTGATCAGCCTCGATCGAGGATCCAGACATGATAAGATACATTGATG
AGTTTGGACAAACCACAACTAGAATGCAGTGAAAAAAATGCTTTATTTGTGAAATTTGTGATGCTATTGC
TTTATTTGTAACCATTATAAGCTGCAATAAACAAGTTAACAACAACAATTGCATTCATTTTATGTTTCAG
GTTCAGGGGGAGGTGTGGGAGGTTTTTTAAAGCAAGTAAAACCTCTACAAATGTGGTATGGCTGATTATG
ATCAGTCGACCTGCAGGCATGCAAGCTTGGCGTAATCATGGTCATAGCTGTTTCCTGTGTGAAATTGTTA
TCCGCTCACAATTCCACACAACATACGAGCCGGAAGCATAAAGTGTAAAGCCTGGGGTGCCTAATGAGTG
AGCTAACTCACATTAATTGCGTTGCGCTCACTGCCCGCTTTCCAGTCGGGAAACCTGTCGTGCCAGCTGC
ATTAATGAATCGGCCAACGCGCGGGGAGAGGCGGTTTGCGTATTGGGCGCTCTTCCGCTTCCTCGCTCAC
TGACTCGCTGCGCTCGGTCGTTCGGCTGCGGCGAGCGGTATCAGCTCACTCAAAGGCGGTAATACGGTTA
TCCACAGAATCAGGGGATAACGCAGGAAAGAACATGTGAGCAAAAGGCCAGCAAAAGGCCAGGAACCGTA
AAAAGGCCGCGTTGCTGGCGTTTTTCCATAGGCTCCGCCCCCCTGACGAGCATCACAAAAATCGACGCTC
AAGTCAGAGGTGGCGAAACCCGACAGGACTATAAAGATACCAGGCGTTTCCCCCTGGAAGCTCCCTCGTG
CGCTCTCCTGTTCCGACCCTGCCGCTTACCGGATACCTGTCCGCCTTTCTCCCTTCGGGAAGCGTGGCGC
TTTCTCATAGCTCACGCTGTAGGTATCTCAGTTCGGTGTAGGTCGTTCGCTCCAAGCTGGGCTGTGTGCA
CGAACCCCCCGTTCAGCCCGACCGCTGCGCCTTATCCGGTAACTATCGTCTTGAGTCCAACCCGGTAAGA
CACGACTTATCGCCACTGGCAGCAGCCACTGGTAACAGGATTAGCAGAGCGAGGTATGTAGGCGGTGCTA
CAGAGTTCTTGAAGTGGTGGCCTAACTACGGCTACACTAGAAGAACAGTATTTGGTATCTGCGCTCTGCT
GAAGCCAGTTACCTTCGGAAAAAGAGTTGGTAGCTCTTGATCCGGCAAACAAACCACCGCTGGTAGCGGT
GGTTTTTTTGTTTGCAAGCAGCAGATTACGCGCAGAAAAAAAGGATCTCAAGAAGATCCTTTGATCTTTT
CTACGGGGTCTGACGCTCAGTGGAACGAAAACTCACGTTAAGGGATTTTGGTCATGAGATTATCAAAAAG
GATCTTCACCTAGATCCTTTTAAATTAAAAATGAAGTTTTAAATCAATCTAAAGTATATATGAGTAAACT
TGGTCTGACAGTTACCAATGCTTAATCAGTGAGGCACCTATCTCAGCGATCTGTCTATTTCGTTCATCCA
TAGTTGCCTGACTCCCCGTCGTGTAGATAACTACGATACGGGAGGGCTTACCATCTGGCCCCAGTGCTGC
AATGATACCGCGAGACCCACGCTCACCGGCTCCAGATTTATCAGCAATAAACCAGCCAGCCGGAAGGGCC
GAGCGCAGAAGTGGTCCTGCAACTTTATCCGCCTCCATCCAGTCTATTAATTGTTGCCGGGAAGCTAGAG
TAAGTAGTTCGCCAGTTAATAGTTTGCGCAACGTTGTTGCCATTGCTACAGGCATCGTGGTGTCACGCTC
GTCGTTTGGTATGGCTTCATTCAGCTCCGGTTCCCAACGATCAAGGCGAGTTACATGATCCCCCATGTTG
TGCAAAAAAGCGGTTAGCTCCTTCGGTCCTCCGATCGTTGTCAGAAGTAAGTTGGCCGCAGTGTTATCAC
TCATGGTTATGGCAGCACTGCATAATTCTCTTACTGTCATGCCATCCGTAAGATGCTTTTCTGTGACTGG
TGAGTACTCAACCAAGTCATTCTGAGAATAGTGTATGCGGCGACCGAGTTGCTCTTGCCCGGCGTCAATA
CGGGATAATACCGCGCCACATAGCAGAACTTTAAAAGTGCTCATCATTGGAAAACGTTCTTCGGGGCGAA
AACTCTCAAGGATCTTACCGCTGTTGAGATCCAGTTCGATGTAACCCACTCGTGCACCCAACTGATCTTC
AGCATCTTTTACTTTCACCAGCGTTTCTGGGTGAGCAAAAACAGGAAGGCAAAATGCCGCAAAAAAGGGA
ATAAGGGCGACACGGAAATGTTGAATACTCATACTCTTCCTTTTTCAATATTATTGAAGCATTTATCAGG
GTTATTGTCTCATGAGCGGATACATATTTGAATGTATTTAGAAAAATAAACAAATAGGGGTTCCGCGCAC
ATTTCCCCGAAAAGTGCCACCTGACGTCTAAGAAACCATTATTATCATGACATTAACCTATAAAAATAGG
CGTATCACGAGGCCCTTTCGTCTCGCGCGTTTCGGTGATGACGGTGAAAACCTCTGACACATGCAGCTCC
CGGAGACGGTCACAGCTTGTCTGTAAGCGGATGCCGGGAGCAGACAAGCCCGTCAGGGCGCGTCAGCGGG
TGTTGGCGGGTGTCGGGGCTGGCTTAACTATGCGGCATCAGAGCAGATTGTACTGAGAGTGCACCATATG
CGGTGTGAAATACCGCACAGATGCGTAAGGAGAAAATACCGCATCAGGCGCCATTCGCCATTCAGGCTGC
GCAACTGTTGGGAAGGGCGATCGGTGCGGGCCTCTTCGCTATTACGCCAGCTGGCGAAAGGGGGATGTGC
TGCAAGGCGATTAAGTTGGGTAACGCCAGGGTTTTCCCAGTCACGACGTT
Features (pLannotate 1.2.2; 18 found; start..end, strand, type, name):
     23..449     +  promoter       MT promoter: Drosophila metallothionein promoter
    467..520     +  sig_peptide    BiP signal sequence: Drosophila BiP signal sequence
    521..1981    +  CDS            MEE39 (fragment): MEE39_ARATH - Experimental evidence at protein level: Swiss-Prot protein existence level 1. Receptor-like serine/threonine-kinase required during the endosperm development in seeds. From Arabidopsis thaliana (Mouse-ear cress).
   1940..2683    +  CDS            IGHG1 (fragment): IGHG1_HUMAN - Experimental evidence at protein level: Swiss-Prot protein existence level 1. Constant region of immunoglobulin heavy chains. Immunoglobulins, also known as antibodies, are membrane-bound or secreted glycoproteins produced by B lymphocytes. In the recognition phase of humoral immunity, the membrane-bound immunoglobulins serve as receptors which, upon binding of a specific antigen, trigger the clonal expansion and differentiation of B lymphocytes into immunoglobulins- secreting plasma cells. Secreted immunoglobulins mediate the effector phase of humoral immunity, which results in
   2702..2743    +  CDS            V5 tag: epitope tag from simian virus 5
   2843..2977    -  polyA_signal   SV40 poly(A) signal: SV40 polyadenylation signal
   3000..3084    -  CDS            large T antigen (fragment): large T antigen from SV40 (simian virus 40)
   3084..3108    +  misc_feature   MCS (fragment): pUC18/19 multiple cloning site
   3145..3161    -  protein_bind   lac operator: The lac repressor binds to the lac operator to inhibit transcription in E. coli. This inhibition can be relieved by adding lactose or isopropyl-β-D-thiogalactopyranoside (IPTG). lac repressor encoded by lacI
   3169..3199    -  promoter       lac promoter: promoter for the E. coli lac operon
   3214..3235    -  protein_bind   CAP binding site: CAP binding activates transcription in the presence of cAMP. E. coli catabolite activator protein
   3248..3340    -  CDS            lacI (fragment): lac repressor; lacI; The lac repressor binds to the lac operator to inhibit transcription in E. coli. This inhibition can be relieved by adding lactose or isopropyl-β-D-thiogalactopyranoside (IPTG).
   3523..4111    -  rep_origin     ori: high-copy-number ColE1/pMB1/pBR322/pUC origin of replication
   4282..5142    -  CDS            AmpR: β-lactamase; bla; confers resistance to ampicillin, carbenicillin, and related antibiotics
   5143..5247    -  promoter       AmpR promoter: bla
   5342..5377    +  CDS            rop (fragment): Rop protein, which maintains plasmids at low copy number; rop
   5479..5578    +  misc_feature   bom (fragment): basis of mobility region from pBR322
   5584..21      -  CDS            lacZα (fragment) (across the origin): LacZα fragment of β-galactosidase; lacZ fragment
