[The description below was written by a language model from this plasmid's Addgene catalogue record and pLannotate feature annotations shown in this document.]
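Description:
MEE39 N5_pECIA2 is an insect-cell expression plasmid built on the pECIA2 backbone and designed for secreted production of a plant receptor ectodomain in Drosophila cell culture. It is maintained in E. coli as a high-copy plasmid through a ColE1/pUC-type origin and selected with ampicillin via the β-lactamase gene. Short remnants of lacZα, lacI, rop, bom and the lac promoter/operator region appear in the annotation as leftovers of the pUC/pBR322-derived bacterial backbone and have no role in expression. The record lists no selection marker for insect cells.

The expression cassette is driven by the Drosophila metallothionein promoter, which is induced by adding copper sulfate to the culture. Downstream, a Drosophila BiP signal sequence directs the product into the secretory pathway. It is fused in frame to the extracellular domain of the Arabidopsis thaliana leucine-rich repeat receptor kinase MEE39 (AT3G46330), which was inserted by ligation-independent cloning. The ectodomain is followed by backbone-encoded C-terminal tags: a human IgG1 Fc region, a V5 epitope and a hexahistidine tag. The His tag is stated in the catalogue entry but is not separately annotated in the feature table. An SV40 polyadenylation signal is annotated downstream of the cassette, although the feature table places it on the opposite strand.

This plasmid is the "bait" construct of a matched pair and is meant to be used with the corresponding prey vector, MEE39 N5_pECIA14. The pair belongs to a collection used to map interactions among the extracellular domains of Arabidopsis LRR receptor kinases. In assays of this kind, an Fc fusion typically allows the secreted bait to be captured or immobilised, while the V5 and His tags support detection and purification.
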