Addgene plasmid #114954: MEE39 N5_pECIA2
Purpose: Bait vector MEE39 N5_pECIA2 should be used with prey vector MEE39 N5_pECIA14.
Depositing lab: Youssef Belkhadir. Depositing organization: Gregor Mendel Institute of Molecular Plant Biology. Publication: An extracellular network of Arabidopsis leucine-rich repeat receptor kinases. Smakowska-Luzan E, Mott GA, Parys K, Stegmann M, Howton TC, Layeghifard M, Neuhold J, Lehner A, Kong J, Grunwald K, Weinberger N, Satbhai SB, Mayer D, Busch W, Madalinski M, Stolt-Bergner P, Provart NJ, Mukhtar MS, Zipfel C, Desveaux D, Guttman DS, Belkhadir Y. Nature. 2018 Jan 18;553(7688):342-346. doi: 10.1038/nature25184. Epub 2018 Jan 10. PubMed 29320478.
Backbone
  Vector backbone: pECIA2
  Backbone manufacturer: Chris Garcia (Addgene plasmid # 47032)
  Vector type: Insect Expression
Growth in bacteria
  Bacterial resistance: Ampicillin, 100 μg/mL
  Growth temperature: 37°C
  Growth strain: DH5alpha
  Copy number: High Copy
Gene/Insert
  Gene/Insert name: AT3G46330
  Species: A. thaliana (mustard weed)
  Promoter: Metallothionein (Copper-Inducible)
  Tag / fusion protein: Fc, V5 and hexahistidine tags (C terminal on backbone)
  Cloning method: Ligation Independent Cloning
Terms and licenses: Academic/Nonprofit Terms; Industry Terms: Not Available to Industry
Depositor comments: Plasmid for secreted expression in Drosophila cell culture by induction via CuSO4. Insert is an extracellular domain of indicated LRR-RK, C-terminally tagged with Fc, V5 and hexahistidine tags. Insert Protein Sequence: QEGFISLDCGLPLNEPPYIESETGIQFSSDENFIQSGKTGRIPKNLESENLKQYATLRYFPDGIRNCYDLRVEEGRNYLIRATFFYGNFDGLNVSPEFDMHIGPNKWTTIDLQIVPDGTVKEIIHIPRSNSLQICLVKTGATIPMISALELRPLANDTYIAKSGSLKYYFRMYLSNATVLLRYPKDVYDRSWVPYIQPEWNQISTTSNVSNKNHYDPPQVALKMAATPTNLDAALTMVWRLENPDDQIYLYMHFSEIQVLKANDTREFDIILNGETINTRGVTPKYLEIMTWLTTNPRQCNGGICRMQLTKTQKSTLPPLLNAFEVYSVLQLPQSQTNEIEVVAIKNIRTTYGLSRISWQGDPCVPKQFLWDGLNCNITDISAPPRIISLNLSSSGLSGTIVSNFQNLAHLESLDLSNNSLSGIVPEFLATMKSLLVINLSGNKLSGAIPQALRDREREGLKLNVLGNKELCLSSTCIDKPKKK
How to cite: MEE39 N5_pECIA2 was a gift from Youssef Belkhadir (Addgene plasmid # 114954 ; http://n2t.net/addgene:114954 ; RRID:Addgene_114954)
